>Addgene plasmid #238264 | pRK5_V5-EGFP-NPM1 | addgene full sequence | sequence record 474415 | Addgene NGS Result
TTCGAGCTCGCCCGACATTGATTATTGACTAGTTATTAATAGTAATCAATTACGGGGTCATTAGTTCATA
GCCCATATATGGAGTTCCGCGTTACATAACTTACGGTAAATGGCCCGCCTGGCTGACCGCCCAACGACCC
CCGCCCATTGACGTCAATAATGACGTATGTTCCCATAGTAACGCCAATAGGGACTTTCCATTGACGTCAA
TGGGTGGAGTATTTACGGTAAACTGCCCACTTGGCAGTACATCAAGTGTATCATATGCCAAGTACGCCCC
CTATTGACGTCAATGACGGTAAATGGCCCGCCTGGCATTATGCCCAGTACATGACCTTATGGGACTTTCC
TACTTGGCAGTACATCTACGTATTAGTCATCGCTATTACCATGGTGATGCGGTTTTGGCAGTACATCAAT
GGGCGTGGATAGCGGTTTGACTCACGGGGATTTCCAAGTCTCCACCCCATTGACGTCAATGGGAGTTTGT
TTTGGCACCAAAATCAACGGGACTTTCCAAAATGTCGTAACAACTCCGCCCCATTGACGCAAATGGGCGG
TAGGCGTGTACGGTGGGAGGTCTATATAAGCAGAGCTCGTTTAGTGAACCGTCAGATCGCCTGGAGACGC
CATCCACGCTGTTTTGACCTCCATAGAAGACACCGGGACCGATCCAGCCTCCGCGGCCGGGAACGGTGCA
TTGGAACGCGGATTCCCCGTGCCAAGAGTGACGTAAGTACCGCCTATAGAGTCTATAGGCCCACCCCCTT
GGCTTCGTTAGAACGCGGCTACAATTAATACATAACCTTATGTATCATACACATACGATTTAGGTGACAC
TATAGAATAACATCCACTTTGCCTTTCTCTCCACAGGTGTCCACTCCCAGGTCCAACTGCACCTCGGTTC
TATCGATTGAATTCGTACCGGTGCCACCATGGGCAAGCCCATCCCCAACCCCCTGCTGGGCCTGGACAGC
ACCGGAAGCGGAGTGAGCAAGGGCGAGGAGCTGTTCACCGGGGTGGTGCCCATCCTGGTCGAGCTGGACG
GCGACGTAAACGGCCACAAGTTCAGCGTGTCCGGCGAGGGCGAGGGCGATGCCACCTACGGCAAGCTGAC
CCTGAAGTTCATCTGCACCACCGGCAAGCTGCCCGTGCCCTGGCCCACCCTCGTGACCACCCTGACCTAC
GGCGTGCAGTGCTTCAGCCGCTACCCCGACCACATGAAGCAGCACGACTTCTTCAAGTCCGCCATGCCCG
AAGGCTACGTCCAGGAGCGCACCATCTTCTTCAAGGACGACGGCAACTACAAGACCCGCGCCGAGGTGAA
GTTCGAGGGCGACACCCTGGTGAACCGCATCGAGCTGAAGGGCATCGACTTCAAGGAGGACGGCAACATC
CTGGGGCACAAGCTGGAGTACAACTACAACAGCCACAACGTCTATATCATGGCCGACAAGCAGAAGAACG
GCATCAAGGTGAACTTCAAGATCCGCCACAACATCGAGGACGGCAGCGTGCAGCTCGCCGACCACTACCA
GCAGAACACCCCCATCGGCGACGGCCCCGTGCTGCTGCCCGACAACCACTACCTGAGCACCCAGTCCGCC
CTGAGCAAAGACCCCAACGAGAAGCGCGATCACATGGTCCTGCTGGAGTTCGTGACCGCCGCCGGGATCA
CTCTCGGCATGGACGAGCTGTACAAGATGGAAGATTCGATGGACATGGACATGAGCCCCCTGAGGCCCCA
GAACTATCTTTTCGGTTGTGAACTAAAGGCCGACAAAGATTATCACTTTAAGGTGGATAATGATGAAAAT
GAGCACCAGTTATCTTTAAGAACGGTCAGTTTAGGGGCTGGTGCAAAGGATGAGTTGCACATTGTTGAAG
CAGAGGCAATGAATTACGAAGGCAGTCCAATTAAAGTAACACTGGCAACTTTGAAAATGTCTGTACAGCC
AACGGTTTCCCTTGGGGGCTTTGAAATAACACCACCAGTGGTCTTAAGGTTGAAGTGTGGTTCAGGGCCA
GTGCATATTAGTGGACAGCACTTAGTAGCTGTGGAGGAAGATGCAGAGTCAGAAGATGAAGAGGAGGAGG
ATGTGAAACTCTTAAGTATATCTGGAAAGCGGTCTGCCCCTGGAGGTGGTAGCAAGGTTCCACAGAAAAA
AGTAAAACTTGCTGCTGATGAAGATGATGACGATGATGATGAAGAGGATGATGATGAAGATGATGATGAT
GATGATTTTGATGATGAGGAAGCTGAAGAAAAAGCGCCAGTGAAGAAATCTATACGAGATACTCCAGCCA
AAAATGCACAAAAGTCAAATCAGAATGGAAAAGACTCAAAACCATCATCAACACCAAGATCAAAAGGACA
AGAATCCTTCAAGAAACAGGAAAAAACTCCTAAAACACCAAAAGGACCTAGTTCTGTAGAAGACATTAAA
GCAAAAATGCAAGCAAGTATAGAAAAAGGTGGTTCTCTTCCCAAAGTGGAAGCCAAATTCATCAATTATG
TGAAGAATTGCTTCCGGATGACTGACCAAGAGGCTATTCAAGATCTCTGGCAGTGGAGGAAGTCTCTTTG
AGTCGACCTGCAGAAGCTTGGCCGCCATGGCCCAACTTGTTTATTGCAGCTTATAATGGTTACAAATAAA
GCAATAGCATCACAAATTTCACAAATAAAGCATTTTTTTCACTGCATTCTAGTTGTGGTTTGTCCAAACT
CATCAATGTATCTTATCATGTCTGGATCGGGAATTAATTCGGCGCAGCACCATGGCCTGAAATAACCTCT
GAAAGAGGAACTTGGTTAGGTACCTTCTGAGGCGGAAAGAACCAGCTGTGGAATGTGTGTCAGTTAGGGT
GTGGAAAGTCCCCAGGCTCCCCAGCAGGCAGAAGTATGCAAAGCATGCATCTCAATTAGTCAGCAACCAG
GTGTGGAAAGTCCCCAGGCTCCCCAGCAGGCAGAAGTATGCAAAGCATGCATCTCAATTAGTCAGCAACC
ATAGTCCCGCCCCTAACTCCGCCCATCCCGCCCCTAACTCCGCCCAGTTCCGCCCATTCTCCGCCCCATG
GCTGACTAATTTTTTTTATTTATGCAGAGGCCGAGGCCGCCTCGGCCTCTGAGCTATTCCAGAAGTAGTG
AGGAGGCTTTTTTGGAGGCCTAGGCTTTTGCAAAAAGCTGTTAACAGCTTGGCACTGGCCGTCGTTTTAC
AACGTCGTGACTGGGAAAACCCTGGCGTTACCCAACTTAATCGCCTTGCAGCACATCCCCCTTTCGCCAG
CTGGCGTAATAGCGAAGAGGCCCGCACCGATCGCCCTTCCCAACAGTTGCGCAGCCTGAATGGCGAATGG
CGCCTGATGCGGTATTTTCTCCTTACGCATCTGTGCGGTATTTCACACCGCATA
[142 nt withheld, positions 3415-3556]
C
[141 nt withheld, positions 3558-3698]
CCTTTGACGTTGGAGTCCACGTTCTTT
[37 nt withheld, positions 3726-3762]
ACCCTATCTCGGGCTATTCTTTTGATTTATAAGGGATTTTGCCGATTTCGGCCTATTGGTTAAAAAATGA
GCTGATTTAACAAAAATTTAACGCGAATTTTAACAAAATATTAACGTTTACAATTTTATGGTGCACTCTC
AGTACAATCTGCTCTGATGCCGCATAGTTAAGCCAGCCCCGACACCCGCCAACACCCGCTGACGCGCCCT
GACGGGCTTGTCTGCTCCCGGCATCCGCTTACAGACAAGCTGTGACCGTCTCCGGGAGCTGCATGTGTCA
GAGGTTTTCACCGTCATCACCGAAACGCGCGAGACGAAAGGGCCTCGTGATACGCCTATTTTTATAGGTT
AATGTCATGATAATAATGGTTTCTTAGACGTCAGGTGGCACTTTTCGGGGAAATGTGCGCGGAACCCCTA
TTTGTTTATTTTTCTAAATACATTCAAATATGTATCCGCTCATGAGACAATAACCCTGATAAATGCTTCA
ATAATATTGAAAAAGGAAGAGTATGAGTATTCAACATTTCCGTGTCGCCCTTATTCCCTTTTTTGCGGCA
TTTTGCCTTCCTGTTTTTGCTCACCCAGAAACGCTGGTGAAAGTAAAAGATGCTGAAGATCAGTTGGGTG
CACGAGTGGGTTACATCGAACTGGATCTCAACAGCGGTAAGATCCTTGAGAGTTTTCGCCCCGAAGAACG
TTTTCCAATGATGAGCACTTTTAAAGTTCTGCTATGTGGCGCGGTATTATCCCGTATTGACGCCGGGCAA
GAGCAACTCGGTCGCCGCATACACTATTCTCAGAATGACTTGGTTGAGTACTCACCAGTCACAGAAAAGC
ATCTTACGGATGGCATGACAGTAAGAGAATTATGCAGTGCTGCCATAACCATGAGTGATAACACTGCGGC
CAACTTACTTCTGACAACGATCGGAGGACCGAAGGAGCTAACCGCTTTTTTGCACAACATGGGGGATCAT
GTAACTCGCCTTGATCGTTGGGAACCGGAGCTGAATGAAGCCATACCAAACGACGAGCGTGACACCACGA
TGCCTGTAGCAATGGCAACAACGTTGCGCAAACTATTAACTGGCGAACTACTTACTCTAGCTTCCCGGCA
ACAATTAATAGACTGGATGGAGGCGGATAAAGTTGCAGGACCACTTCTGCGCTCGGCCCTTCCGGCTGGC
TGGTTTATTGCTGATAAATCTGGAGCCGGTGAGCGTGGGTCTCGCGGTATCATTGCAGCACTGGGGCCAG
ATGGTAAGCCCTCCCGTATCGTAGTTATCTACACGACGGGGAGTCAGGCAACTATGGATGAACGAAATAG
ACAGATCGCTGAGATAGGTGCCTCACTGATTAAGCATTGGTAACTGTCAGACCAAGTTTACTCATATATA
CTTTAGATTGATTTAAAACTTCATTTTTAATTTAAAAGGATCTAGGTGAAGATCCTTTTTGATAATCTCA
TGACCAAAATCCCTTAACGTGAGTTTTCGTTCCACTGAGCGTCAGACCCCGTAGAAAAGATCAAAGGATC
TTCTTGAGATCCTTTTTTTCTGCGCGTAATCTGCTGCTTGCAAACAAAAAAACCACCGCTACCAGCGGTG
GTTTGTTTGCCGGATCAAGAGCTACCAACTCTTTTTCCGAAGGTAACTGGCTTCAGCAGAGCGCAGATAC
CAAATACTGTTCTTCTAGTGTAGCCGTAGTTAGGCCACCACTTCAAGAACTCTGTAGCACCGCCTACATA
CCTCGCTCTGCTAATCCTGTTACCAGTGGCTGCTGCCAGTGGCGATAAGTCGTGTCTTACCGGGTTGGAC
TCAAGACGATAGTTACCGGATAAGGCGCAGCGGTCGGGCTGAACGGGGGGTTCGTGCACACAGCCCAGCT
TGGAGCGAACGACCTACACCGAACTGAGATACCTACAGCGTGAGCTATGAGAAAGCGCCACGCTTCCCGA
AGGGAGAAAGGCGGACAGGTATCCGGTAAGCGGCAGGGTCGGAACAGGAGAGCGCACGAGGGAGCTTCCA
GGGGGAAACGCCTGGTATCTTTATAGTCCTGTCGGGTTTCGCCACCTCTGACTTGAGCGTCGATTTTTGT
GATGCTCGTCAGGGGGGCGGAGCCTATGGAAAAACGCCAGCAACGCGGCCTTTTTACGGTTCCTGGCCTT
TTGCTGGCCTTTTGCTCACATGTTCTTTCCTGCGTTATCCCCTGATTCTGTGGATAACCGTATTACCGCC
TTTGAGTGAGCTGATACCGCTCGCCGCAGCCGAACGACCGAGCGCAGCGAGTCAGTGAGCGAGGAAGCGG
AAGAGCGCCCAATACGCAAACCGCCTCTCCCCGCGCGTTGGCCGATTCATTAATGCAGCTGGCACGACAG
GTTTCCCGACTGGAAAGCGGGCAGTGAGCGCAACGCAATTAATGTGAGTTAGCTCACTCATTAGGCACCC
CAGGCTTTACACTTTATGCTTCCGGCTCGTATGTTGTGTGGAATTGTGAGCGGATAACAATTTCACACAG
GAAACAGCTATGACATGATTACGAATTAA
Features (pLannotate 1.2.2; 21 found; start..end, strand, type, name):
     14..393     +  enhancer       CMV enhancer: human cytomegalovirus immediate early enhancer
    394..597     +  promoter       CMV promoter: human cytomegalovirus (CMV) immediate early promoter
    733..776     +  intron         CMV intron (fragment): modified intron A from human cytomegalovirus
    828..846     +  promoter       SP6 promoter: promoter for bacteriophage SP6 RNA polymerase
    850..887     +  CDS            IgH signal sequence (fragment): signal sequence from the mouse immunoglobulin heavy chain variable region
    993..1706    +  CDS            EGFP: EGFP is a basic (constitutively fluorescent) green fluorescent protein published in 1996, derived from Aequorea victoria. It is reported to be a rapidly-maturing weak dimer with moderate acid sensitivity.
   1707..2588    +  CDS            NPM1: NPM_HUMAN - Also known as NPM. Experimental evidence at protein level: Swiss-Prot protein existence level 1. Involved in diverse cellular processes such as ribosome biogenesis, centrosome duplication, protein chaperoning, histone assembly, cell proliferation, and regulation of tumor suppressors p53/TP53 and ARF. Binds ribosome presumably to drive ribosome nuclear export. Associated with nucleolar ribonucleoprotein structures and bind single-stranded nucleic acids. Acts as a chaperonin for the core histones H3, H2B and H4. Stimulates APEX1 endonuclease activity on apurinic/apyrimidinic (AP) dou
   2624..2758    +  polyA_signal   SV40 poly(A) signal: SV40 polyadenylation signal
   2827..3184    +  promoter       SV40 promoter: SV40 enhancer and early promoter
   3203..3357    +  CDS            lacZα (fragment): LacZα fragment of β-galactosidase; lacZ fragment
   3363..3414    -  misc_feature   bom (fragment): basis of mobility region from pBR322
   3433..3813    +  rep_origin     M13 ori (sequence partly withheld): M13 bacteriophage origin of replication; arrow indicates direction of (+) strand synthesis
   3889..3938    -  misc_feature   bom (fragment): basis of mobility region from pBR322
   4040..4075    -  CDS            rop (fragment): Rop protein, which maintains plasmids at low copy number; rop
   4170..4274    +  promoter       AmpR promoter: bla
   4275..5135    +  CDS            AmpR: β-lactamase; bla; confers resistance to ampicillin, carbenicillin, and related antibiotics
   5306..5894    +  rep_origin     ori: high-copy-number ColE1/pMB1/pBR322/pUC origin of replication
   6077..6169    +  CDS            lacI (fragment): lac repressor; lacI; The lac repressor binds to the lac operator to inhibit transcription in E. coli. This inhibition can be relieved by adding lactose or isopropyl-β-D-thiogalactopyranoside (IPTG).
   6182..6203    +  protein_bind   CAP binding site: CAP binding activates transcription in the presence of cAMP. E. coli catabolite activator protein
   6218..6248    +  promoter       lac promoter: promoter for the E. coli lac operon
   6256..6272    +  protein_bind   lac operator: The lac repressor binds to the lac operator to inhibit transcription in E. coli. This inhibition can be relieved by adding lactose or isopropyl-β-D-thiogalactopyranoside (IPTG). lac repressor encoded by lacI
