[The description below was written by a language model from this plasmid's Addgene catalogue record and pLannotate feature annotations shown in this document.]
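Description:
pRK5_V5-EGFP-NPM1 is a mammalian expression plasmid of about 6.3 kb, built on the pRK5 backbone and designed to overexpress human nucleophosmin (NPM1) as an N-terminally tagged fluorescent fusion. It is propagated in E. coli as a high-copy plasmid through a ColE1/pUC-type origin and is selected with ampicillin via the β-lactamase gene. The backbone also carries an M13 phage origin for single-stranded DNA production. Short remnants of bom, rop, lacZα and lacI, together with a lac promoter/operator region, appear to be leftovers of the vector's construction rather than working parts. No mammalian selection marker is annotated, which fits use by transient transfection.

Expression is driven by the human cytomegalovirus immediate early enhancer and promoter, followed by a fragment of CMV intron A and an SP6 promoter that could support in vitro transcription. The EGFP coding sequence runs directly into the NPM1 coding sequence, and the transcript ends at an SV40 polyadenylation signal. The V5 epitope named in the construct is not called as a separate feature, but there is an unannotated stretch just upstream of EGFP where it presumably lies. A short fragment annotated as an IgH signal sequence sits in the leader region; its role is not stated. An SV40 enhancer/early promoter lies downstream of the cassette and is followed only by the lacZα fragment.

NPM1 is an abundant nucleolar protein involved in ribosome biogenesis and histone chaperoning. The EGFP fusion allows live imaging of its localization, while V5 offers a handle for antibody detection or pull-down. The associated work concerns probing the microenvironments of biomolecular condensates.
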