Addgene plasmid #238264: pRK5_V5-EGFP-NPM1
Purpose: For overexpression of V5-EGFP-NPM1
Depositing lab: Denes Hnisz. Depositing organization: Max Planck Institute for Molecular Genetics. Publication: Probing condensate microenvironments with a micropeptide killswitch. Zhang Y, Stoppelkamp I, Fernandez-Pernas P, Allram M, Charman M, Magalhaes AP, Piedavent-Salomon M, Sommer G, Sung YC, Meyer K, Grams N, Halko E, Dongre S, Meierhofer D, Malszycki M, Ilik IA, Aktas T, Kraushar ML, Vastenhouw N, Weitzman MD, Grebien F, Niskanen H, Hnisz D. Nature. 2025 Jun 4. doi: 10.1038/s41586-025-09141-5. PubMed 40468084.
Backbone
  Vector backbone: pRK5
  Vector type: Mammalian Expression
Growth in bacteria
  Bacterial resistance: Ampicillin, 100 μg/mL
  Growth temperature: 37°C
  Growth strain: DH5alpha
  Copy number: High Copy
Gene/Insert
  Gene/Insert name: V5-EGFP-NPM1
  Species: H. sapiens (human)
  Cloning method: Gibson Cloning
Terms and licenses: Academic/Nonprofit Terms; Industry Terms: Not Available to Industry
How to cite: pRK5_V5-EGFP-NPM1 was a gift from Denes Hnisz (Addgene plasmid # 238264 ; http://n2t.net/addgene:238264 ; RRID:Addgene_238264)
